>Addgene plasmid #155098 | LCV2_EGFP | addgene full sequence | sequence record 307983 | Addgene NGS Result
GTCGACGGATCGGGAGATCTCCCGATCCCCTATGGTGCACTCTCAGTACAATCTGCTCTGATGCCGCATA
GTTAAGCCAGTATCTGCTCCCTGCTTGTGTGTTGGAGGTCGCTGAGTAGTGCGCGAGCAAAATTTAAGCT
ACAACAAGGCAAGGCTTGACCGACAATTGCATGAAGAATCTGCTTAGGGTTAGGCGTTTTGCGCTGCTTC
GCGATGTACGGGCCAGATATACGCGTTGACATTGATTATTGACTAGTTATTAATAGTAATCAATTACGGG
GTCATTAGTTCATAGCCCATATATGGAGTTCCGCGTTACATAACTTACGGTAAATGGCCCGCCTGGCTGA
CCGCCCAACGACCCCCGCCCATTGACGTCAATAATGACGTATGTTCCCATAGTAACGCCAATAGGGACTT
TCCATTGACGTCAATGGGTGGAGTATTTACGGTAAACTGCCCACTTGGCAGTACATCAAGTGTATCATAT
GCCAAGTACGCCCCCTATTGACGTCAATGACGGTAAATGGCCCGCCTGGCATTATGCCCAGTACATGACC
TTATGGGACTTTCCTACTTGGCAGTACATCTACGTATTAGTCATCGCTATTACCATGGTGATGCGGTTTT
GGCAGTACATCAATGGGCGTGGATAGCGGTTTGACTCACGGGGATTTCCAAGTCTCCACCCCATTGACGT
CAATGGGAGTTTGTTTTGGCACCAAAATCAACGGGACTTTCCAAAATGTCGTAACAACTCCGCCCCATTG
ACGCAAATGGGCGGTAGGCGTGTACGGTGGGAGGTCTATATAAGCAGCGCGTTTTGCCTGTACTGGGTCT
CTCTGGTTAGACCAGATCTGAGCCTGGGAGCTCTCTGGCTAACTAGGGAACCCACTGCTTAAGCCTCAAT
AAAGCTTGCCTTGAGTGCTTCAAGTAGTGTGTGCCCGTCTGTTGTGTGACTCTGGTAACTAGAGATCCCT
CAGACCCTTTTAGTCAGTGTGGAAAATCTCTAGCAGTGGCGCCCGAACAGGGACTTGAAAGCGAAAGGGA
AACCAGAGGAGCTCTCTCGACGCAGGACTCGGCTTGCTGAAGCGCGCACGGCAAGAGGCGAGGGGCGGCG
ACTGGTGAGTACGCCAAAAATTTTGACTAGCGGAGGCTAGAAGGAGAGAGATGGGTGCGAGAGCGTCAGT
ATTAAGCGGGGGAGAATTAGATCGCGATGGGAAAAAATTCGGTTAAGGCCAGGGGGAAAGAAAAAATATA
AATTAAAACATATAGTATGGGCAAGCAGGGAGCTAGAACGATTCGCAGTTAATCCTGGCCTGTTAGAAAC
ATCAGAAGGCTGTAGACAAATACTGGGACAGCTACAACCATCCCTTCAGACAGGATCAGAAGAACTTAGA
TCATTATATAATACAGTAGCAACCCTCTATTGTGTGCATCAAAGGATAGAGATAAAAGACACCAAGGAAG
CTTTAGACAAGATAGAGGAAGAGCAAAACAAAAGTAAGACCACCGCACAGCAAGCGGCCGCTGATCTTCA
GACCTGGAGGAGGAGATATGAGGGACAATTGGAGAAGTGAATTATATAAATATAAAGTAGTAAAAATTGA
ACCATTAGGAGTAGCACCCACCAAGGCAAAGAGAAGAGTGGTGCAGAGAGAAAAAAGAGCAGTGGGAATA
GGAGCTTTGTTCCTTGGGTTCTTGGGAGCAGCAGGAAGCACTATGGGCGCAGCGTCAATGACGCTGACGG
TACAGGCCAGACAATTATTGTCTGGTATAGTGCAGCAGCAGAACAATTTGCTGAGGGCTATTGAGGCGCA
ACAGCATCTGTTGCAACTCACAGTCTGGGGCATCAAGCAGCTCCAGGCAAGAATCCTGGCTGTGGAAAGA
TACCTAAAGGATCAACAGCTCCTGGGGATTTGGGGTTGCTCTGGAAAACTCATTTGCACCACTGCTGTGC
CTTGGAATGCTAGTTGGAGTAATAAATCTCTGGAACAGATTTGGAATCACACGACCTGGATGGAGTGGGA
CAGAGAAATTAACAATTACACAAGCTTAATACACTCCTTAATTGAAGAATCGCAAAACCAGCAAGAAAAG
AATGAACAAGAATTATTGGAATTAGATAAATGGGCAAGTTTGTGGAATTGGTTTAACATAACAAATTGGC
TGTGGTATATAAAATTATTCATAATGATAGTAGGAGGCTTGGTAGGTTTAAGAATAGTTTTTGCTGTACT
TTCTATAGTGAATAGAGTTAGGCAGGGATATTCACCATTATCGTTTCAGACCCACCTCCCAACCCCGAGG
GGACCCGACAGGCCCGAAGGAATAGAAGAAGAAGGTGGAGAGAGAGACAGAGACAGATCCATTCGATTAG
TGAACGGATCGGCACTGCGTGCGCCAATTCTGCAGACAAATGGCAGTATTCATCCACAATTTTAAAAGAA
AAGGGGGGATTGGGGGGTACAGTGCAGGGGAAAGAATAGTAGACATAATAGCAACAGACATACAAACTAA
AGAATTACAAAAACAAATTACAAAAATTCAAAATTTTCGGGTTTATTACAGGGACAGCAGAGATCCAGTT
TGGTTAATTAAGGTACCGAGGGCCTATTTCCCATGATTCCTTCATATTTGCATATACGATACAAGGCTGT
TAGAGAGATAATTAGAATTAATTTGACTGTAAACACAAAGATATTAGTACAAAATACGTGACGTAGAAAG
TAATAATTTCTTGGGTAGTTTGCAGTTTTAAAATTATGTTTTAAAATGGACTATCATATGCTTACCGTAA
CTTGAAAGTATTTCGATTTCTTGGCTTTATATATCTTGTGGAAAGGACGAAACACCGGGAGACGGCAGCA
AGCGAACCGGAATTGCCAGCTGGGGCGCCCTCTGGTAAGGTTGGGAAGCCCTGCAAAGTAAACTGGATGG
CTTTCTTGCCGCCAAGGATCTGATGGCGCAGGGGATCAAGATCTGATCAAGAGACAGGATGAGGATCGTT
TCGCATGATTGAACAAGATGGATTGCACGCAGGTTCTCCGGCCGCTTGGGTGGAGAGGCTATTCGGCTAT
GACTGGGCACAACAGACAATCGGCTGCTCTGATGCCGCCGTGTTCCGGCTGTCAGCGCAGGGGCGCCCGG
TTCTTTTTGTCAAGACCGACCTGTCCGGTGCCCTGAATGAACTGCAGGACGAGGCAGCGCGGCTATCGTG
GCTGGCCACGACGGGCGTTCCTTGCGCAGCTGTGCTCGACGTTGTCACTGAAGCGGGAAGGGACTGGCTG
CTATTGGGCGAAGTGCCGGGGCAGGATCTCCTGTCATCCCACCTTGCTCCTGCCGAGAAAGTATCCATCA
TGGCTGATGCAATGCGGCGGCTGCATACGCTTGATCCGGCTACCTGCCCATTCGACCACCAAGCGAAACA
TCGCATCGAGCGAGCACGTACTCGGATGGAAGCCGGTCTTGTCGATCAGGATGATCTGGACGAAGAGCAT
CAGGGGCTCGCGCCAGCCGAACTGTTCGCCAGGCTCAAGGCGCGCATGCCCGACGGCGAGGATCTCGTCG
TGACCCATGGCGATGCCTGCTTGCCGAATATCATGGTGGAAAATGGCCGCTTTTCTGGATTCATCGACTG
TGGCCGGCTGGGTGTGGCGGACCGCTATCAGGACATAGCGTTGGCTACCCGTGATATTGCTGAAGAGCTT
GGCGGCGAATGGGCTGACCGCTTCCTCGTGCTTTACGGTATCGCCGCTCCCGATTCGCAGCGCATCGCCT
TCTATCGCCTTCTTGACGAGTTCTTCTGAATTGAAAAAGGAAGAGTACGTCTCCGTTTTAGAGCTAGAAA
TAGCAAGTTAAAATAAGGCTAGTCCGTTATCAACTTGAAAAAGTGGCACCGAGTCGGTGCTTTTTTGAAT
TCGCTAGCTAGGTCTTGAAAGGAGTGGGAATTGGCTCCGGTGCCCGTCAGTGGGCAGAGCGCACATCGCC
CACAGTCCCCGAGAAGTTGGGGGGAGGGGTCGGCAATTGATCCGGTGCCTAGAGAAGGTGGCGCGGGGTA
AACTGGGAAAGTGATGTCGTGTACTGGCTCCGCCTTTTTCCCGAGGGTGGGGGAGAACCGTATATAAGTG
CAGTAGTCGCCGTGAACGTTCTTTTTCGCAACGGGTTTGCCGCCAGAACACAGGACCGGTTCTAGAGCGC
TGCCACCATGGACAAGAAGTACAGCATCGGCCTGGACATCGGCACCAACTCTGTGGGCTGGGCCGTGATC
ACCGACGAGTACAAGGTGCCCAGCAAGAAATTCAAGGTGCTGGGCAACACCGACCGGCACAGCATCAAGA
AGAACCTGATCGGAGCCCTGCTGTTCGACAGCGGCGAAACAGCCGAGGCCACCCGGCTGAAGAGAACCGC
CAGAAGAAGATACACCAGACGGAAGAACCGGATCTGCTATCTGCAAGAGATCTTCAGCAACGAGATGGCC
AAGGTGGACGACAGCTTCTTCCACAGACTGGAAGAGTCCTTCCTGGTGGAAGAGGATAAGAAGCACGAGC
GGCACCCCATCTTCGGCAACATCGTGGACGAGGTGGCCTACCACGAGAAGTACCCCACCATCTACCACCT
GAGAAAGAAACTGGTGGACAGCACCGACAAGGCCGACCTGCGGCTGATCTATCTGGCCCTGGCCCACATG
ATCAAGTTCCGGGGCCACTTCCTGATCGAGGGCGACCTGAACCCCGACAACAGCGACGTGGACAAGCTGT
TCATCCAGCTGGTGCAGACCTACAACCAGCTGTTCGAGGAAAACCCCATCAACGCCAGCGGCGTGGACGC
CAAGGCCATCCTGTCTGCCAGACTGAGCAAGAGCAGACGGCTGGAAAATCTGATCGCCCAGCTGCCCGGC
GAGAAGAAGAATGGCCTGTTCGGAAACCTGATTGCCCTGAGCCTGGGCCTGACCCCCAACTTCAAGAGCA
ACTTCGACCTGGCCGAGGATGCCAAACTGCAGCTGAGCAAGGACACCTACGACGACGACCTGGACAACCT
GCTGGCCCAGATCGGCGACCAGTACGCCGACCTGTTTCTGGCCGCCAAGAACCTGTCCGACGCCATCCTG
CTGAGCGACATCCTGAGAGTGAACACCGAGATCACCAAGGCCCCCCTGAGCGCCTCTATGATCAAGAGAT
ACGACGAGCACCACCAGGACCTGACCCTGCTGAAAGCTCTCGTGCGGCAGCAGCTGCCTGAGAAGTACAA
AGAGATTTTCTTCGACCAGAGCAAGAACGGCTACGCCGGCTACATTGACGGCGGAGCCAGCCAGGAAGAG
TTCTACAAGTTCATCAAGCCCATCCTGGAAAAGATGGACGGCACCGAGGAACTGCTCGTGAAGCTGAACA
GAGAGGACCTGCTGCGGAAGCAGCGGACCTTCGACAACGGCAGCATCCCCCACCAGATCCACCTGGGAGA
GCTGCACGCCATTCTGCGGCGGCAGGAAGATTTTTACCCATTCCTGAAGGACAACCGGGAAAAGATCGAG
AAGATCCTGACCTTCCGCATCCCCTACTACGTGGGCCCTCTGGCCAGGGGAAACAGCAGATTCGCCTGGA
TGACCAGAAAGAGCGAGGAAACCATCACCCCCTGGAACTTCGAGGAAGTGGTGGACAAGGGCGCTTCCGC
CCAGAGCTTCATCGAGCGGATGACCAACTTCGATAAGAACCTGCCCAACGAGAAGGTGCTGCCCAAGCAC
AGCCTGCTGTACGAGTACTTCACCGTGTATAACGAGCTGACCAAAGTGAAATACGTGACCGAGGGAATGA
GAAAGCCCGCCTTCCTGAGCGGCGAGCAGAAAAAGGCCATCGTGGACCTGCTGTTCAAGACCAACCGGAA
AGTGACCGTGAAGCAGCTGAAAGAGGACTACTTCAAGAAAATCGAGTGCTTCGACTCCGTGGAAATCTCC
GGCGTGGAAGATCGGTTCAACGCCTCCCTGGGCACATACCACGATCTGCTGAAAATTATCAAGGACAAGG
ACTTCCTGGACAATGAGGAAAACGAGGACATTCTGGAAGATATCGTGCTGACCCTGACACTGTTTGAGGA
CAGAGAGATGATCGAGGAACGGCTGAAAACCTATGCCCACCTGTTCGACGACAAAGTGATGAAGCAGCTG
AAGCGGCGGAGATACACCGGCTGGGGCAGGCTGAGCCGGAAGCTGATCAACGGCATCCGGGACAAGCAGT
CCGGCAAGACAATCCTGGATTTCCTGAAGTCCGACGGCTTCGCCAACAGAAACTTCATGCAGCTGATCCA
CGACGACAGCCTGACCTTTAAAGAGGACATCCAGAAAGCCCAGGTGTCCGGCCAGGGCGATAGCCTGCAC
GAGCACATTGCCAATCTGGCCGGCAGCCCCGCCATTAAGAAGGGCATCCTGCAGACAGTGAAGGTGGTGG
ACGAGCTCGTGAAAGTGATGGGCCGGCACAAGCCCGAGAACATCGTGATCGAAATGGCCAGAGAGAACCA
GACCACCCAGAAGGGACAGAAGAACAGCCGCGAGAGAATGAAGCGGATCGAAGAGGGCATCAAAGAGCTG
GGCAGCCAGATCCTGAAAGAACACCCCGTGGAAAACACCCAGCTGCAGAACGAGAAGCTGTACCTGTACT
ACCTGCAGAATGGGCGGGATATGTACGTGGACCAGGAACTGGACATCAACCGGCTGTCCGACTACGATGT
GGACCATATCGTGCCTCAGAGCTTTCTGAAGGACGACTCCATCGACAACAAGGTGCTGACCAGAAGCGAC
AAGAACCGGGGCAAGAGCGACAACGTGCCCTCCGAAGAGGTCGTGAAGAAGATGAAGAACTACTGGCGGC
AGCTGCTGAACGCCAAGCTGATTACCCAGAGAAAGTTCGACAATCTGACCAAGGCCGAGAGAGGCGGCCT
GAGCGAACTGGATAAGGCCGGCTTCATCAAGAGACAGCTGGTGGAAACCCGGCAGATCACAAAGCACGTG
GCACAGATCCTGGACTCCCGGATGAACACTAAGTACGACGAGAATGACAAGCTGATCCGGGAAGTGAAAG
TGATCACCCTGAAGTCCAAGCTGGTGTCCGATTTCCGGAAGGATTTCCAGTTTTACAAAGTGCGCGAGAT
CAACAACTACCACCACGCCCACGACGCCTACCTGAACGCCGTCGTGGGAACCGCCCTGATCAAAAAGTAC
CCTAAGCTGGAAAGCGAGTTCGTGTACGGCGACTACAAGGTGTACGACGTGCGGAAGATGATCGCCAAGA
GCGAGCAGGAAATCGGCAAGGCTACCGCCAAGTACTTCTTCTACAGCAACATCATGAACTTTTTCAAGAC
CGAGATTACCCTGGCCAACGGCGAGATCCGGAAGCGGCCTCTGATCGAGACAAACGGCGAAACCGGGGAG
ATCGTGTGGGATAAGGGCCGGGATTTTGCCACCGTGCGGAAAGTGCTGAGCATGCCCCAAGTGAATATCG
TGAAAAAGACCGAGGTGCAGACAGGCGGCTTCAGCAAAGAGTCTATCCTGCCCAAGAGGAACAGCGATAA
GCTGATCGCCAGAAAGAAGGACTGGGACCCTAAGAAGTACGGCGGCTTCGACAGCCCCACCGTGGCCTAT
TCTGTGCTGGTGGTGGCCAAAGTGGAAAAGGGCAAGTCCAAGAAACTGAAGAGTGTGAAAGAGCTGCTGG
GGATCACCATCATGGAAAGAAGCAGCTTCGAGAAGAATCCCATCGACTTTCTGGAAGCCAAGGGCTACAA
AGAAGTGAAAAAGGACCTGATCATCAAGCTGCCTAAGTACTCCCTGTTCGAGCTGGAAAACGGCCGGAAG
AGAATGCTGGCCTCTGCCGGCGAACTGCAGAAGGGAAACGAACTGGCCCTGCCCTCCAAATATGTGAACT
TCCTGTACCTGGCCAGCCACTATGAGAAGCTGAAGGGCTCCCCCGAGGATAATGAGCAGAAACAGCTGTT
TGTGGAACAGCACAAGCACTACCTGGACGAGATCATCGAGCAGATCAGCGAGTTCTCCAAGAGAGTGATC
CTGGCCGACGCTAATCTGGACAAAGTGCTGTCCGCCTACAACAAGCACCGGGATAAGCCCATCAGAGAGC
AGGCCGAGAATATCATCCACCTGTTTACCCTGACCAATCTGGGAGCCCCTGCCGCCTTCAAGTACTTTGA
CACCACCATCGACCGGAAGAGGTACACCAGCACCAAAGAGGTGCTGGACGCCACCCTGATCCACCAGAGC
ATCACCGGCCTGTACGAGACACGGATCGACCTGTCTCAGCTGGGAGGCGACAAGCGACCTGCCGCCACAA
AGAAGGCTGGACAGGCTAAGAAGAAGAAAGATTACAAAGACGATGACGATAAGGGCAGTGGAGAGGGCAG
AGGAAGTCTGCTAACATGCGGTGACGTCGAGGAGAATCCTGGCCCAGTGAGCAAGGGCGAGGAGCTGTTC
ACCGGGGTGGTGCCCATCCTGGTCGAGCTGGACGGCGACGTAAACGGCCACAAGTTCAGCGTGTCCGGCG
AGGGCGAGGGCGATGCCACCTACGGCAAGCTGACCCTGAAGTTCATCTGCACCACCGGCAAGCTGCCCGT
GCCCTGGCCCACCCTCGTGACCACCCTGACCTACGGCGTGCAGTGCTTCAGCCGCTACCCCGACCACATG
AAGCAGCACGACTTCTTCAAGTCCGCCATGCCCGAAGGCTACGTCCAGGAGCGCACCATCTTCTTCAAGG
ACGACGGCAACTACAAGACCCGCGCCGAGGTGAAGTTCGAGGGCGACACCCTGGTGAACCGCATCGAGCT
GAAGGGCATCGACTTCAAGGAGGACGGCAACATCCTGGGGCACAAGCTGGAGTACAACTACAACAGCCAC
AACGTCTATATCATGGCCGACAAGCAGAAGAACGGCATCAAGGTGAACTTCAAGATCCGCCACAACATCG
AGGACGGCAGCGTGCAGCTCGCCGACCACTACCAGCAGAACACCCCCATCGGCGACGGCCCCGTGCTGCT
GCCCGACAACCACTACCTGAGCACCCAGTCCGCCCTGAGCAAAGACCCCAACGAGAAGCGCGATCACATG
GTCCTGCTGGAGTTCGTGACCGCCGCCGGGATCACTCTCGGCATGGACGAGCTGTACAAGGGATCCGGCG
CAACAAACTTCTCTCTGCTGAAACAAGCCGGAGATGTCGAAGAGAATCCTGGACCGACCGAGTACAAGCC
CACGGTGCGCCTCGCCACCCGCGACGACGTCCCCAGGGCCGTACGCACCCTCGCCGCCGCGTTCGCCGAC
TACCCCGCCACGCGCCACACCGTCGATCCGGACCGCCACATCGAGCGGGTCACCGAGCTGCAAGAACTCT
TCCTCACGCGCGTCGGGCTCGACATCGGCAAGGTGTGGGTCGCGGACGACGGCGCCGCGGTGGCGGTCTG
GACCACGCCGGAGAGCGTCGAAGCGGGGGCGGTGTTCGCCGAGATCGGCCCGCGCATGGCCGAGTTGAGC
GGTTCCCGGCTGGCCGCGCAGCAACAGATGGAAGGCCTCCTGGCGCCGCACCGGCCCAAGGAGCCCGCGT
GGTTCCTGGCCACCGTCGGAGTCTCGCCCGACCACCAGGGCAAGGGTCTGGGCAGCGCCGTCGTGCTCCC
CGGAGTGGAGGCGGCCGAGCGCGCCGGGGTGCCCGCCTTCCTGGAGACCTCCGCGCCCCGCAACCTCCCC
TTCTACGAGCGGCTCGGCTTCACCGTCACCGCCGACGTCGAGGTGCCCGAAGGACCGCGCACCTGGTGCA
TGACCCGCAAGCCCGGTGCCTGAACGCGTTAAGTCGACAATCAACCTCTGGATTACAAAATTTGTGAAAG
ATTGACTGGTATTCTTAACTATGTTGCTCCTTTTACGCTATGTGGATACGCTGCTTTAATGCCTTTGTAT
CATGCTATTGCTTCCCGTATGGCTTTCATTTTCTCCTCCTTGTATAAATCCTGGTTGCTGTCTCTTTATG
AGGAGTTGTGGCCCGTTGTCAGGCAACGTGGCGTGGTGTGCACTGTGTTTGCTGACGCAACCCCCACTGG
TTGGGGCATTGCCACCACCTGTCAGCTCCTTTCCGGGACTTTCGCTTTCCCCCTCCCTATTGCCACGGCG
GAACTCATCGCCGCCTGCCTTGCCCGCTGCTGGACAGGGGCTCGGCTGTTGGGCACTGACAATTCCGTGG
TGTTGTCGGGGAAATCATCGTCCTTTCCTTGGCTGCTCGCCTGTGTTGCCACCTGGATTCTGCGCGGGAC
GTCCTTCTGCTACGTCCCTTCGGCCCTCAATCCAGCGGACCTTCCTTCCCGCGGCCTGCTGCCGGCTCTG
CGGCCTCTTCCGCGTCTTCGCCTTCGCCCTCAGACGAGTCGGATCTCCCTTTGGGCCGCCTCCCCGCGTC
GACTTTAAGACCAATGACTTACAAGGCAGCTGTAGATCTTAGCCACTTTTTAAAAGAAAAGGGGGGACTG
GAAGGGCTAATTCACTCCCAACGAAGACAAGATCTGCTTTTTGCTTGTACTGGGTCTCTCTGGTTAGACC
AGATCTGAGCCTGGGAGCTCTCTGGCTAACTAGGGAACCCACTGCTTAAGCCTCAATAAAGCTTGCCTTG
AGTGCTTCAAGTAGTGTGTGCCCGTCTGTTGTGTGACTCTGGTAACTAGAGATCCCTCAGACCCTTTTAG
TCAGTGTGGAAAATCTCTAGCAGGGCCCGTTTAAACCCGCTGATCAGCCTCGACTGTGCCTTCTAGTTGC
CAGCCATCTGTTGTTTGCCCCTCCCCCGTGCCTTCCTTGACCCTGGAAGGTGCCACTCCCACTGTCCTTT
CCTAATAAAATGAGGAAATTGCATCGCATTGTCTGAGTAGGTGTCATTCTATTCTGGGGGGTGGGGTGGG
GCAGGACAGCAAGGGGGAGGATTGGGAAGACAATAGCAGGCATGCTGGGGATGCGGTGGGCTCTATGGCT
TCTGAGGCGGAAAGAACCAGCTGGGGCTCTAGGGGGTATCCCC
[124 nt withheld, positions 11034-11157]
C
[91 nt withheld, positions 11159-11249]
A
[49 nt withheld, positions 11251-11299]
CCTTTGACGTTGGAGTCCACGTTCTTT
[37 nt withheld, positions 11327-11363]
ACCCTATCTCGGTCTATTCTTTTGATTTATAAGGGATTTTGCCGATTTCGGCCTATTGGTTAAAAAATGA
GCTGATTTAACAAAAATTTAACGCGAATTAATTCTGTGGAATGTGTGTCAGTTAGGGTGTGGAAAGTCCC
CAGGCTCCCCAGCAGGCAGAAGTATGCAAAGCATGCATCTCAATTAGTCAGCAACCAGGTGTGGAAAGTC
CCCAGGCTCCCCAGCAGGCAGAAGTATGCAAAGCATGCATCTCAATTAGTCAGCAACCATAGTCCCGCCC
CTAACTCCGCCCATCCCGCCCCTAACTCCGCCCAGTTCCGCCCATTCTCCGCCCCATGGCTGACTAATTT
TTTTTATTTATGCAGAGGCCGAGGCCGCCTCTGCCTCTGAGCTATTCCAGAAGTAGTGAGGAGGCTTTTT
TGGAGGCCTAGGCTTTTGCAAAAAGCTCCCGGGAGCTTGTATATCCATTTTCGGATCTGATCAGCACGTG
TTGACAATTAATCATCGGCATAGTATATCGGCATAGTATAATACGACAAGGTGAGGAACTAAACCATGGC
CAAGTTGACCAGTGCCGTTCCGGTGCTCACCGCGCGCGACGTCGCCGGAGCGGTCGAGTTCTGGACCGAC
CGGCTCGGGTTCTCCCGGGACTTCGTGGAGGACGACTTCGCCGGTGTGGTCCGGGACGACGTGACCCTGT
TCATCAGCGCGGTCCAGGACCAGGTGGTGCCGGACAACACCCTGGCCTGGGTGTGGGTGCGCGGCCTGGA
CGAGCTGTACGCCGAGTGGTCGGAGGTCGTGTCCACGAACTTCCGGGACGCCTCCGGGCCGGCCATGACC
GAGATCGGCGAGCAGCCGTGGGGGCGGGAGTTCGCCCTGCGCGACCCGGCCGGCAACTGCGTGCACTTCG
TGGCCGAGGAGCAGGACTGACACGTGCTACGAGATTTCGATTCCACCGCCGCCTTCTATGAAAGGTTGGG
CTTCGGAATCGTTTTCCGGGACGCCGGCTGGATGATCCTCCAGCGCGGGGATCTCATGCTGGAGTTCTTC
GCCCACCCCAACTTGTTTATTGCAGCTTATAATGGTTACAAATAAAGCAATAGCATCACAAATTTCACAA
ATAAAGCATTTTTTTCACTGCATTCTAGTTGTGGTTTGTCCAAACTCATCAATGTATCTTATCATGTCTG
TATACCGTCGACCTCTAGCTAGAGCTTGGCGTAATCATGGTCATAGCTGTTTCCTGTGTGAAATTGTTAT
CCGCTCACAATTCCACACAACATACGAGCCGGAAGCATAAAGTGTAAAGCCTGGGGTGCCTAATGAGTGA
GCTAACTCACATTAATTGCGTTGCGCTCACTGCCCGCTTTCCAGTCGGGAAACCTGTCGTGCCAGCTGCA
TTAATGAATCGGCCAACGCGCGGGGAGAGGCGGTTTGCGTATTGGGCGCTCTTCCGCTTCCTCGCTCACT
GACTCGCTGCGCTCGGTCGTTCGGCTGCGGCGAGCGGTATCAGCTCACTCAAAGGCGGTAATACGGTTAT
CCACAGAATCAGGGGATAACGCAGGAAAGAACATGTGAGCAAAAGGCCAGCAAAAGGCCAGGAACCGTAA
AAAGGCCGCGTTGCTGGCGTTTTTCCATAGGCTCCGCCCCCCTGACGAGCATCACAAAAATCGACGCTCA
AGTCAGAGGTGGCGAAACCCGACAGGACTATAAAGATACCAGGCGTTTCCCCCTGGAAGCTCCCTCGTGC
GCTCTCCTGTTCCGACCCTGCCGCTTACCGGATACCTGTCCGCCTTTCTCCCTTCGGGAAGCGTGGCGCT
TTCTCATAGCTCACGCTGTAGGTATCTCAGTTCGGTGTAGGTCGTTCGCTCCAAGCTGGGCTGTGTGCAC
GAACCCCCCGTTCAGCCCGACCGCTGCGCCTTATCCGGTAACTATCGTCTTGAGTCCAACCCGGTAAGAC
ACGACTTATCGCCACTGGCAGCAGCCACTGGTAACAGGATTAGCAGAGCGAGGTATGTAGGCGGTGCTAC
AGAGTTCTTGAAGTGGTGGCCTAACTACGGCTACACTAGAAGAACAGTATTTGGTATCTGCGCTCTGCTG
AAGCCAGTTACCTTCGGAAAAAGAGTTGGTAGCTCTTGATCCGGCAAACAAACCACCGCTGGTAGCGGTG
GTTTTTTTGTTTGCAAGCAGCAGATTACGCGCAGAAAAAAAGGATCTCAAGAAGATCCTTTGATCTTTTC
TACGGGGTCTGACGCTCAGTGGAACGAAAACTCACGTTAAGGGATTTTGGTCATGAGATTATCAAAAAGG
ATCTTCACCTAGATCCTTTTAAATTAAAAATGAAGTTTTAAATCAATCTAAAGTATATATGAGTAAACTT
GGTCTGACAGTTACCAATGCTTAATCAGTGAGGCACCTATCTCAGCGATCTGTCTATTTCGTTCATCCAT
AGTTGCCTGACTCCCCGTCGTGTAGATAACTACGATACGGGAGGGCTTACCATCTGGCCCCAGTGCTGCA
ATGATACCGCGAGACCCACGCTCACCGGCTCCAGATTTATCAGCAATAAACCAGCCAGCCGGAAGGGCCG
AGCGCAGAAGTGGTCCTGCAACTTTATCCGCCTCCATCCAGTCTATTAATTGTTGCCGGGAAGCTAGAGT
AAGTAGTTCGCCAGTTAATAGTTTGCGCAACGTTGTTGCCATTGCTACAGGCATCGTGGTGTCACGCTCG
TCGTTTGGTATGGCTTCATTCAGCTCCGGTTCCCAACGATCAAGGCGAGTTACATGATCCCCCATGTTGT
GCAAAAAAGCGGTTAGCTCCTTCGGTCCTCCGATCGTTGTCAGAAGTAAGTTGGCCGCAGTGTTATCACT
CATGGTTATGGCAGCACTGCATAATTCTCTTACTGTCATGCCATCCGTAAGATGCTTTTCTGTGACTGGT
GAGTACTCAACCAAGTCATTCTGAGAATAGTGTATGCGGCGACCGAGTTGCTCTTGCCCGGCGTCAATAC
GGGATAATACCGCGCCACATAGCAGAACTTTAAAAGTGCTCATCATTGGAAAACGTTCTTCGGGGCGAAA
ACTCTCAAGGATCTTACCGCTGTTGAGATCCAGTTCGATGTAACCCACTCGTGCACCCAACTGATCTTCA
GCATCTTTTACTTTCACCAGCGTTTCTGGGTGAGCAAAAACAGGAAGGCAAAATGCCGCAAAAAAGGGAA
TAAGGGCGACACGGAAATGTTGAATACTCATACTCTTCCTTTTTCAATATTATTGAAGCATTTATCAGGG
TTATTGTCTCATGAGCGGATACATATTTGAATGTATTTAGAAAAATAAACAAATAGGGGTTCCGCGCACA
TTTCCCCGAAAAGTGCCACCTGAC
Features (pLannotate 1.2.2; 35 found; start..end, strand, type, name):
     31..83      -  misc_feature   bom (fragment): basis of mobility region from pBR322
    238..617     +  enhancer       CMV enhancer: human cytomegalovirus immediate early enhancer
    618..817     +  promoter       CMV promoter: human cytomegalovirus (CMV) immediate early promoter
    835..1015    +  LTR            5' LTR (truncated): truncated 5' long terminal repeat (LTR) from HIV-1
   1062..1187    +  misc_feature   HIV-1 Ψ: packaging signal of human immunodeficiency virus type 1
   1171..1534    +  CDS            HIV-1 gag (fragment): gag protein from human immunodeficiency virus 1; gag
   1680..1913    +  misc_feature   RRE: The Rev response element (RRE) of HIV-1 allows for Rev-dependent mRNA export from the nucleus to the cytoplasm.
   2290..2390    +  CDS            Rev (fragment): human immunodeficiency virus 1 (HIV-1) Rev protein; rev; enhances nuclear export of unspliced and incompletely spliced viral mRNAs
   2440..2557    +  misc_feature   cPPT/CTS: central polypurine tract and central termination sequence of HIV-1
   2608..2848    +  promoter       U6 promoter: RNA polymerase III promoter for human U6 snRNA
   3015..3806    +  CDS            neo: KKA2_KLEPN - Also known as kan, nptII. Experimental evidence at protein level: Swiss-Prot protein existence level 1. Resistance to kanamycin, neomycin, paromomycin, ribostamycin, butirosin and gentamicin B. From Klebsiella pneumoniae.
   3835..3910    +  misc_RNA       gRNA scaffold: guide RNA scaffold for the Streptococcus pyogenes CRISPR/Cas9 system
   3928..3946    +  CDS            small t antigen (fragment): SV40 (simian virus 40) small t antigen
   3972..4183    +  promoter       EF-1α core promoter: core promoter for human elongation factor EF-1α
   4208..8311    +  CDS            Cas9: Cas9 (Csn1) endonuclease from the Streptococcus pyogenes Type II CRISPR/Cas system generates RNA-guided double strand breaks in DNA
   8447..9160    +  CDS            EGFP: EGFP is a basic (constitutively fluorescent) green fluorescent protein published in 1996, derived from Aequorea victoria. It is reported to be a rapidly-maturing weak dimer with moderate acid sensitivity.
   9226..9823    +  CDS            PuroR (fragment): puromycin N-acetyltransferase; pac from Streptomyces; confers resistance to puromycin
   9839..10427   +  misc_feature   WPRE: woodchuck hepatitis virus posttranscriptional regulatory element
  10478..10497   +  misc_feature   cPPT/CTS (fragment): central polypurine tract and central termination sequence of HIV-1
  10499..10732   +  LTR            3' LTR (ΔU3): self-inactivating 3' long terminal repeat (LTR) from HIV-1
  10764..10988   +  polyA_signal   bGH poly(A) signal: bovine growth hormone polyadenylation signal
  10992..11013   +  promoter       SV40 promoter (fragment): SV40 enhancer and early promoter
  11034..11462   +  rep_origin     f1 ori (sequence partly withheld): f1 bacteriophage origin of replication; arrow indicates direction of (+) strand synthesis
  11476..11805   +  promoter       SV40 promoter: SV40 enhancer and early promoter
  11853..11900   +  promoter       EM7 promoter: synthetic bacterial promoter&nbsp
  11919..12293   +  CDS            BleoR: antibiotic-binding protein; Sh ble from Streptoalloteichus hindustanus; confers resistance to bleomycin, phleomycin, and Zeocin™
  12303..12428   +  CDS            ble (fragment): BLE_KLEPN - Experimental evidence at protein level: Swiss-Prot protein existence level 1. Binding protein with a strong affinity to the bleomycin family of antibiotics. Binds to CL990; an antimitotic-antibiotic compound. From Klebsiella pneumoniae.
  12423..12544   +  polyA_signal   SV40 poly(A) signal: SV40 polyadenylation signal
  12615..12637   -  protein_bind   lac operator (fragment): The lac repressor binds to the lac operator to inhibit transcription in E. coli. This inhibition can be relieved by adding lactose or isopropyl-β-D-thiogalactopyranoside (IPTG). lac repressor encoded by lacI
  12641..12671   -  promoter       lac promoter: promoter for the E. coli lac operon
  12686..12707   -  protein_bind   CAP binding site: CAP binding activates transcription in the presence of cAMP. E. coli catabolite activator protein
  12720..12812   -  CDS            lacI (fragment): lac repressor; lacI; The lac repressor binds to the lac operator to inhibit transcription in E. coli. This inhibition can be relieved by adding lactose or isopropyl-β-D-thiogalactopyranoside (IPTG).
  12995..13583   -  rep_origin     ori: high-copy-number ColE1/pMB1/pBR322/pUC origin of replication
  13754..14614   -  CDS            AmpR: β-lactamase; bla; confers resistance to ampicillin, carbenicillin, and related antibiotics
  14615..14719   -  promoter       AmpR promoter: bla
