[The description below was written by a language model from this plasmid's Addgene catalogue record and pLannotate feature annotations shown in this document.]
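Description:
LCV2_EGFP is an empty lentiviral CRISPR backbone of about 14.7 kb, designed for cloning single guide RNAs and delivering them together with Cas9 into mammalian cells. It is propagated in E. coli through a high-copy ColE1/pUC-type origin with ampicillin resistance (AmpR), and also carries an f1 origin. The lentiviral frame is a third-generation, self-inactivating design. A CMV enhancer/promoter replaces the U3 region upstream of a truncated HIV-1 5' LTR and drives genomic RNA production in packaging cells. This is followed by the Ψ packaging signal with a partial gag sequence, the RRE for Rev-dependent export, and the cPPT/CTS. The ΔU3 3' LTR sits at the far end and is followed by a bGH polyadenylation signal.

Within the proviral region, a human U6 Pol III promoter sits upstream of the S. pyogenes gRNA scaffold. The two are separated by a stuffer of roughly 1 kb that the annotation identifies as a neo/kanamycin-resistance coding sequence. According to the catalogue entry, Esp3I/BsmBI sites are used for guide cloning, presumably by excising this filler, although the sites themselves are not annotated. Downstream, an EF-1α core promoter drives Cas9, then EGFP and puromycin N-acetyltransferase, with a WPRE to enhance transcript expression. The three reading frames are arranged in tandem, which suggests a single polycistronic transcript, but the linking elements are not annotated in the feature table. Outside the LTRs there is an SV40/EM7-driven BleoR cassette.

Transduced cells can be selected with puromycin and tracked or sorted by green fluorescence, which suits this all-in-one vector to gene knockout experiments. The associated publication concerns genetic interaction mapping.
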