Addgene plasmid #155098: LCV2_EGFP
Purpose: (Empty Backbone) Lentiviral backbone for cloning and expression of U6 driven gRNAs with Esp3I/BsmBI cloning sites, puromycin selection and EGFP expression
Depositing lab: Jason Moffat. Depositing organization: University of Toronto. Publication: Systematic mapping of genetic interactions for de novo fatty acid synthesis identifies C12orf49 as a regulator of lipid metabolism. Aregger M, Lawson KA, Billmann M, Costanzo M, Tong AHY, Chan K, Rahman M, Brown KR, Ross C, Usaj M, Nedyalkova L, Sizova O, Habsid A, Pawling J, Lin ZY, Abdouni H, Wong CJ, Weiss A, Mero P, Dennis JW, Gingras AC, Myers CL, Andrews BJ, Boone C, Moffat J. Nat Metab. 2020 Jun;2(6):499-513. doi: 10.1038/s42255-020-0211-z. Epub 2020 Jun 1. PubMed 32694731.
Backbone
  Vector backbone: LCV2_EGFP
  Backbone size (bp): 14747
  Vector type: Mammalian Expression, Lentiviral, CRISPR
  Selectable markers: Puromycin
Growth in bacteria
  Bacterial resistance: Ampicillin, 100 μg/mL
  Growth temperature: 30°C
  Growth strain: NEB Stable
  Copy number: High Copy
Gene/Insert
  Gene/Insert name: None
Terms and licenses: Academic/Nonprofit Terms; Industry Terms: Not Available to Industry
How to cite: LCV2_EGFP was a gift from Jason Moffat (Addgene plasmid # 155098 ; http://n2t.net/addgene:155098 ; RRID:Addgene_155098)
