>Addgene plasmid #155098 | LCV2_EGFP | depositor partial sequence | sequence record 300056 | EGFP
GTGAGCAAGGGCGAGGAGCTGTTCACCGGGGTGGTGCCCATCCTGGTCGAGCTGGACGGCGACGTAAACG
GCCACAAGTTCAGCGTGTCCGGCGAGGGCGAGGGCGATGCCACCTACGGCAAGCTGACCCTGAAGTTCAT
CTGCACCACCGGCAAGCTGCCCGTGCCCTGGCCCACCCTCGTGACCACCCTGACCTACGGCGTGCAGTGC
TTCAGCCGCTACCCCGACCACATGAAGCAGCACGACTTCTTCAAGTCCGCCATGCCCGAAGGCTACGTCC
AGGAGCGCACCATCTTCTTCAAGGACGACGGCAACTACAAGACCCGCGCCGAGGTGAAGTTCGAGGGCGA
CACCCTGGTGAACCGCATCGAGCTGAAGGGCATCGACTTCAAGGAGGACGGCAACATCCTGGGGCACAAG
CTGGAGTACAACTACAACAGCCACAACGTCTATATCATGGCCGACAAGCAGAAGAACGGCATCAAGGTGA
ACTTCAAGATCCGCCACAACATCGAGGACGGCAGCGTGCAGCTCGCCGACCACTACCAGCAGAACACCCC
CATCGGCGACGGCCCCGTGCTGCTGCCCGACAACCACTACCTGAGCACCCAGTCCGCCCTGAGCAAAGAC
CCCAACGAGAAGCGCGATCACATGGTCCTGCTGGAGTTCGTGACCGCCGCCGGGATCACTCTCGGCATGG
ACGAGCTGTACAAG
